>Addgene plasmid #55413 | mCerulean3-Dectin1A-C-10 | depositor partial sequence | sequence record 85819 | insert sequence
GCGCTACCGGTCGCCACCATGGTGAGCAAGGGCGAGGAGCTGTTCACCGGGGTGGTGCCCATCCTGGTCG
AGCTGGACGGCGACGTAAACGGCCACAAGTTCAGCGTGTCCGGCGAGGGCGAGGGCGATGCCACCTACGG
CAAGCTGACCCTGAAGTTCATCTGCACCACCGGCAAGCTGCCCGTGCCCTGGCCCACCCTCGTGACCACC
CTGAGCTGGGGCGTGCAGTGCTTCGCCCGCTACCCCGACCACATGAAGCAGCACGACTTCTTCAAGTCCG
CCATGCCCGAAGGCTACGTCCAGGAGCGCACCATCTTCTTCAAGGACGACGGCAACTACAAGACCCGCGC
CGAGGTGAAGTTCGAGGGCGACACCCTGGTGAACCGCATCGAGCTGAAGGGCATCGACTTCAAGGAGGAC
GGCAACATCCTGGGGCACAAGCTGGAGTACAACGCCATCCACGGCAACGTCTATATCACCGCCGACAAGC
AGAAGAACGGCATCAAGGCCAACTTCGGCCTCAACTGCAACATCGAGGACGGCAGCGTGCAGCTCGCCGA
CCACTACCAGCAGAACACCCCCATCGGCGACGGCCCCGTGCTGCTGCCCGACAACCACTACCTGAGCACC
CAGTCCAAGCTGAGCAAAGACCCCAACGAGAAGCGCGATCACATGGTCCTGCTGGAGTTCGTGACCGCCG
CCGGGATCACTCTCGGCATGGACGAGCTGTACAAGTCCGGACTCAGATCTGGCAGCAGTGGAGGTGAATA
TCATCCTGATTTAGAAAATTTGGATGAAGATGGATATACTCAATTACACTTCGACTCTCAAAGCAATACC
AGGATAGCTGTTGTTTCAGAGAAAGGATCGTGTGCTGCATCTCCTCCTTGGCGCCTCATTGCTGTAATTT
TGGGAATCCTATGCTTGGTAATACTGGTGATAGCTGTGGTCCTGGGTACCATGGCTATTTGGAGATCCAA
TTCAGGAAGCAACACATTGGAGAATGGCTACTTTCTATCAAGAAATAAAGAGAACCACAGTCAACCCACA
CAATCATCTTTAGAAGACAGTGTGACTCCTACCAAAGCTGTCAAAACCACAGGGGTTCTTTCCAGCCCTT
GTCCTCCTAATTGGATTATATATGAGAAGAGCTGTTATCTATTCAGCATGTCACTAAATTCCTGGGATGG
AAGTAAAAGACAATGCTGGCAACTGGGCTCTAATCTCCTAAAGATAGACAGCTCAAATGAATTGGGATTT
ATAGTAAAACAAGTGTCTTCCCAACCTGATAATTCATTTTGGATAGGCCTTTCTCGGCCCCAGACTGAAG
TACCATGGCTCTGGGAGGATGGATCAACATTCTCTTCTAACTTATTTCAGATCAGAACCACAGCTACCCA
AGAAAACCCATCTCCAAATTGTGTATGGATTCACGTGTCAGTCATTTATGACCAACTGTGTAGTGTGCCC
TCATATAGTATTTGTGAGAAGAAGTTTTCAATGTAAGAATTCTGCAGTCGACGGTACCGCGGGCCCGGGA
TCCACCGGATCTAGATAACT
