>Addgene plasmid #55413 | mCerulean3-Dectin1A-C-10 | addgene partial sequence | sequence record 114345 | EGFP-C 5'-CATGGTCCTGCTGGAGTTCGTG-3'
GTCAGTCCGGACTCAGATCTGGCAGCAGTGGAGGTGAATATCATCCTGATTTAGAAAATTTGGATGAAGA
TGGATATACTCAATTACACTTCGACTCTCAAAGCAATACCAGGATAGCTGTTGTTTCAGAGAAAGGATCG
TGTGCTGCATCTCCTCCTTGGCGCCTCATTGCTGTAATTTTGGGAATCCTATGCTTGGTAATACTGGTGA
TAGCTGTGGTCCTGGGTACCATGGCTATTTGGAGATCCAATTCAGGAAGCAACACATTGGAGAATGGCTA
CTTTCTATCAAGAAATAAAGAGAACCACAGTCAACCCACACAATCATCTTTAGAAGACAGTGTGACTCCT
ACCAAAGCTGTCAAAACCACAGGGGTTCTTTCCAGCCCTTGTCCTCCTAATTGGATTATATATGAGAAGA
GCTGTTATCTATTCAGCATGTCACTAAATTCCTGGGATGGAAGTAAAAGACAATGCTGGCAACTGGGCTC
TAATCTCCTAAAGATAGACAGCTCAAATGAATTGGGATTTATAGTAAAACAAGTGTCTTCCCAACCTGAT
AATTCATTTTGGATAGGCCTTTCTCGGCCCCAGACTGAAGTACCATGGCTCTGGGAGGATGGATCAACAT
TCTCTTCTAACTTATTTCAGATCAGAACCACAGCTACCCAAGAAAACCCATCTCCAAATTGTGTATGGAT
TCACGTGTCAGTCATTTATGACCAACTGTGTAGTGTGCCCTCATATAGTATTTGTGAGAAGAAGTTTTCA
ATGTAAGAATTCTGCAGTCGACGGTACCGCGGGCCCGGGATCCACCGGATCTAGA
