[The description below was written by a language model from this plasmid's Addgene catalogue record.]
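Description:
mCerulean3-Dectin1A-C-10 is a mammalian expression plasmid built on the mCerulean3-C1 backbone (about 4.75 kb without insert), a C1-style fluorescent protein fusion vector. It is maintained in E. coli as a high-copy plasmid under kanamycin selection. It also carries a neomycin resistance marker, so transfected mammalian cells can be selected with G418. The record does not list the origin of replication or other backbone features, and no annotated feature table is provided.

The payload is human Dectin-1 isoform A, the product of the CLEC7A gene (also known as CD369 or CLECSF12), a C-type lectin pattern-recognition receptor best known for binding fungal β-glucans. Expression is driven by the CMV promoter, a strong constitutive promoter in most mammalian cell lines. The 3′ sequencing primer site indicates an SV40 polyadenylation signal downstream of the insert. The cyan fluorescent protein mCerulean3 is supplied by the backbone and fused to the N terminus of Dectin-1A. The "C-10" in the name probably refers to the C-type vector layout and a 10-residue linker between the two proteins, but the record does not say so. Because Dectin-1 is a type II membrane protein, an N-terminal tag would be expected to sit on its cytoplasmic side.

The stated purpose is membrane localization. The fusion serves as a cyan marker, with excitation near 433 nm and emission near 475 nm, for visualizing Dectin-1A at cellular membranes in live or fixed cells. mCerulean3 was engineered for improved brightness and reduced reversible photoswitching, which suits it to quantitative imaging and use as a FRET donor. The cloning method is recorded as unknown.
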