Addgene plasmid #55413: mCerulean3-Dectin1A-C-10
Purpose: Localization: Membrane, Excitation: 433, Emission: 475
Depositing lab: Michael Davidson. Depositing organization: Florida State University, Tallahassee. Publication: An improved cerulean fluorescent protein with enhanced brightness and reduced reversible photoswitching. Markwardt ML, Kremers GJ, Kraft CA, Ray K, Cranfill PJ, Wilson KA, Day RN, Wachter RM, Davidson MW, Rizzo MA. PLoS One. 2011 . 6(3):e17896. 10.1371/journal.pone.0017896 PubMed 21479270.
Backbone
  Vector backbone: mCerulean3-C1
  Backbone size w/o insert (bp): 4750
  Vector type: Mammalian Expression
  Selectable markers: Neomycin (select with G418)
Growth in bacteria
  Bacterial resistance: Kanamycin, 50 μg/mL
  Growth temperature: 37°C
  Growth strain: DH5alpha
  Copy number: High Copy
Gene/Insert
  Gene/Insert name: Dectin1A (alt name: NP_922938.1)
  Species: H. sapiens (human)
  Entrez Gene: CLEC7A (a.k.a. BGR, CANDF4, CD369, CLECSF12, DECTIN1, SCARE2)
  Promoter: CMV
  Tag / fusion protein: mCerulean3 (N terminal on backbone)
  Cloning method: Unknown
  Sequencing primers: 5′ CMV-F; 3′ SV40pA-R
Terms and licenses: Academic/Nonprofit Terms; Industry Terms: Not Available to Industry
Depositor comments: . Excitation = 433; Emission = 475
How to cite: mCerulean3-Dectin1A-C-10 was a gift from Michael Davidson (Addgene plasmid # 55413 ; http://n2t.net/addgene:55413 ; RRID:Addgene_55413)
